Addgene plasmid #100664: YCe2721 HC_Kan_conn_W-Z
Purpose: EMMA toolkit Assembly connector W-Z
Depositing lab: Yizhi Cai. Depositing organization: University of Edinburgh. Publication: EMMA: An Extensible Mammalian Modular Assembly Toolkit for the Rapid Design and Production of Diverse Expression Vectors. Martella A, Matjusaitis M, Auxillos J, Pollard SM, Cai Y. ACS Synth Biol. 2017 Apr 24. doi: 10.1021/acssynbio.7b00016. PubMed 28418644.
Backbone
  Vector backbone: pSMART HC_Kan
  Vector type: Synthetic Biology
Growth in bacteria
  Bacterial resistance: Kanamycin, 50 μg/mL
  Growth temperature: 37°C
  Growth strain: DH5alpha
  Copy number: High Copy
Gene/Insert
  Gene/Insert name: EMMA toolkit Assembly connector W-Z
  Species: Synthetic
  Cloning method: Restriction Enzyme; 5′ cloning site Unknown (unknown if destroyed); 3′ cloning site Unknown (unknown if destroyed)
Terms and licenses: Academic/Nonprofit Terms; Industry Terms: Not Available to Industry
Depositor comments: DNA element with no function. It is used as a bridge to fill in the gap between parts placed in position 22 of EMMA platform and the backbone
How to cite: YCe2721 HC_Kan_conn_W-Z was a gift from Yizhi Cai (Addgene plasmid # 100664 ; http://n2t.net/addgene:100664 ; RRID:Addgene_100664)
