[The description below was written by a language model from this plasmid's Addgene catalogue record and pLannotate feature annotations shown in this document.]
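Description:
YCe2721 HC_Kan_conn_W-Z is a small synthetic-biology part plasmid (about 1.9 kb) from the EMMA (Extensible Mammalian Modular Assembly) toolkit, built on the pSMART HC_Kan backbone. It is maintained in E. coli as a high-copy plasmid through a ColE1/pUC-type origin of replication and is selected with kanamycin. The resistance gene is an aph(3')-Ia aminoglycoside phosphotransferase, annotated as being driven by the cat gene promoter. As is characteristic of this backbone, the marker and origin are flanked by transcription terminators (tonB, T7Te and T3Te). These insulate the cloning region from transcription running out of or into the vector, which helps keep inserted DNA stable.

The payload is the W-Z assembly connector, a synthetic DNA element that, according to the depositor, has no biological function of its own. In the EMMA scheme, mammalian expression vectors are assembled from a defined series of ordered part positions. Connectors act as bridges that span positions the user chooses to leave empty, so that the assembly can still close. This connector fills the gap between a part placed at position 22 and the receiving backbone.

The feature table annotates only backbone elements. The connector itself is not detected as a named feature and presumably lies in the unannotated region outside the marker and origin. The record does not give its length or the restriction sites used to clone or release it. The plasmid carries no promoter, coding sequence or reporter intended for mammalian cells, and serves purely as a storage and source vector for the connector part.
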