Features (pLannotate 1.2.2; 6 found; start..end, strand, type, name):
    220..251     +  terminator     tonB terminator: bidirectional E. coli tonB-P14 transcription terminator
    252..354     +  promoter       cat promoter: promoter of the E. coli cat gene encoding chloramphenicol acetyltransferase
    355..1168    +  CDS            KanR (fragment): aminoglycoside phosphotransferase; aph(3')-Ia; confers resistance to kanamycin in bacteria or G418 (Geneticin®) in eukaryotes
   1191..1218    +  terminator     T7Te terminator: phage T7 early transcription terminator
   1230..1817    -  rep_origin     ori: high-copy-number ColE1/pMB1/pBR322/pUC origin of replication
   1839..1868    -  terminator     T3Te terminator: phage T3 early transcription terminator
>Addgene plasmid #100664 | YCe2721 HC_Kan_conn_W-Z | addgene full sequence | sequence record 192778 | Addgene NGS Result
ACTATCCTAACGTCCACTTCAGCGTCTCACGAACACATATTGATCCTCGTCACAACCACACCAGCACACC
TCAAATCCCACACCACTCCCACAATTACCATTCACTCAACAAACTCACACATCCCACGACGAGACGCAGG
TGGATGAAAGCGTGTAACGAATTCTCTAGATATCGCTCAATACTGACCATTTAAATCATACCTGACCTCC
ATAGCAGAAAGTCAAAAGCCTCCGACCGGAGGCTTTTGACTTGATCGGCACGTAAGAGGTTCCAACTTTC
ACCATAATGAAATAAGATCACTACCGGGCGTATTTTTTGAGTTATCGAGATTTTCAGGAGCTAAGGAAGC
TAAAATGAGCCATATTCAACGGGAAACGTCTTGCTCGAGGCCGCGATTAAATTCCAACATGGATGCTGAT
TTATATGGGTATAAATGGGCTCGCGATAATGTCGGGCAATCAGGTGCGACAATCTATCGATTGTATGGGA
AGCCCGATGCGCCAGAGTTGTTTCTGAAACATGGCAAAGGTAGCGTTGCCAATGATGTTACAGATGAGAT
GGTCAGGCTAAACTGGCTGACGGAATTTATGCCTCTTCCGACCATCAAGCATTTTATCCGTACTCCTGAT
GATGCATGGTTACTCACCACTGCGATCCCAGGGAAAACAGCATTCCAGGTATTAGAAGAATATCCTGATT
CAGGTGAAAATATTGTTGATGCGCTGGCAGTGTTCCTGCGCCGGTTGCATTCGATTCCTGTTTGTAATTG
TCCTTTTAACGGCGATCGCGTATTTCGTCTCGCTCAGGCGCAATCACGAATGAATAACGGTTTGGTTGGT
GCGAGTGATTTTGATGACGAGCGTAATGGCTGGCCTGTTGAACAAGTCTGGAAAGAAATGCATAAGCTTT
TGCCATTCTCACCGGATTCAGTCGTCACTCATGGTGATTTCTCACTTGATAACCTTATTTTTGACGAGGG
GAAATTAATAGGTTGTATTGATGTTGGACGAGTCGGAATCGCAGACCGATACCAGGATCTTGCCATCCTA
TGGAACTGCCTCGGTGAGTTTTCTCCTTCATTACAGAAACGGCTTTTTCAAAAATATGGTATTGATAATC
CTGATATGAATAAATTGCAGTTTCACTTGATGCTCGATGAGTTTTTCTGAGGGCCCAAATGTAATCACCT
GGCTCACCTTCGGGTGGGCCTTTCTGCGTTGCTGGCGTTTTTCCATAGGCTCCGCCCCCCTGACGAGCAT
CACAAAAATCGATGCTCAAGTCAGAGGTGGCGAAACCCGACAGGACTATAAAGATACCAGGCGTTTCCCC
CTGGAAGCTCCCTCGTGCGCTCTCCTGTTCCGACCCTGCCGCTTACCGGATACCTGTCCGCCTTTCTCCC
TTCGGGAAGCGTGGCGCTTTCTCATAGCTCACGCTGTAGGTATCTCAGTTCGGTGTAGGTCGTTCGCTCC
AAGCTGGGCTGTGTGCACGAACCCCCCGTTCAGCCCGACCGCTGCGCCTTATCCGGTAACTATCGTCTTG
AGTCCAACCCGGTAAGACACGACTTATCGCCACTGGCAGCAGCCACTGGTAACAGGATTAGCAGAGCGAG
GTATGTAGGCGGTGCTACAGAGTTCTTGAAGTGGTGGCCTAACTACGGCTACACTAGAAGAACAGTATTT
GGTATCTGCGCTCTGCTGAAGCCAGTTACCTCGGAAAAAGAGTTGGTAGCTCTTGATCCGGCAAACAAAC
CACCGCTGGTAGCGGTGGTTTTTTTGTTTGCAAGCAGCAGATTACGCGCAGAAAAAAAGGATCTCAAGAA
GATCCTTTGATTTTCTACCGAAGAAAGGCCCACCCGTGAAGGTGAGCCAGTGAGTTGATTGCAGTCCAGT
TACGCTGGAGTCTGAGGCTCGTCCTGAATGATATCAAGCTTGAATTCGTT
